>Addgene plasmid #18316 | T4 Lysozyme S44-[A] WT* | addgene partial sequence | sequence record 24104 | 3primeUP
GCTANGAAAAGCCCGCTCATTAGGCGGGCTCAGATCTGCTCATGTTTGACAGCTTATCATCGATAAGCTT
CGGCAATAAATTCTTGATATGTTTTCATATGTTTCCTTTAAATATTTTAATTAGTAATTGTCTATTCAAG
TAATTGTGAATATACTATCACAATTCCAAGAGAAAGTAAACAGCTTTATAGATTTTTATACGCGTCCCAA
GTGCCAGTTCTAAACGTTGTAATGACTCGTTTTGCGCGATTAGGTGTTTGATTATACCATCTACTTTTAG
CTAAGTTAACTGCTGCTTCATCCCAGCGTTTTTGTTGAAGCATACGTAAAGAGTTAGTAAATCCTGCCAC
ACCGGTTTCTCCCATTTGGAAAACCATATTAATCAATGCAGCGCGACGAACCGCATCAAGAGAATCATAA
ACCGGTTTTAATTTAGCATTTCTCAGAATTCCGCGAACAGCAGCATCAACATCCTGATTAAAGAGTTTTT
CAGCCTCATCTTTTGTAATTACACCATTAGTATTACGCCCAATAGCTTTATCTAATTCTGCAGATTTAGC
AGCATTAAGTGATGGACTTTTTGTAAGCAAATGACCGATGCCAATAGTGTAATAGCCTTCTGTGTCTTTA
TAGATTTTAAGTCTAAGACCTTCATCTATACGTAACATTTCAAATATATTCATAATACCTCCTAAGCATC
GATGGATCCTGTTTCCTGTGTGAAATTGTTATCCGCTCACAATTCCACACATTATACGAGCCGATGATTA
ATTGTCAACAGGGGGATGGGGAGTAAGCTGATCCTGTTTCCTGTGTGAAATTGTTATCCGCTCACAATTC
CACACATTATACGAGCCGATGATTAATTGTCAACAGGGGGATGGGGAGTAAGCTCATCGATGGATCGACC
GGGGNTTNCCCGGGGGGGAAANNGGTANCCNCNCCCNANTNCCCCNCATTANACGAGCCGGAAGCATAAA
GTGTAAAGCCNGGGGNGCCCNAAGGAGNGAGCNNAACNTACNTTAATTGNGTTGNGCTCNCNGNCCGCTT
TNCCNNNCGGNAAACCNGGTCGGGCCNGGGANNCN
