[The description below was written by a language model from this plasmid's Addgene catalogue record.]
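Description:
T4 Lysozyme S44-[A] WT* is a bacterial expression plasmid built on the pHS1403 backbone (about 5 kb without insert) that carries a variant of the bacteriophage T4 lysozyme gene (gene e). It is maintained in E. coli as a high-copy plasmid under ampicillin selection. The record gives no feature table and does not state the promoter, the origin of replication, or any fusion tags, so the regulatory elements driving expression cannot be described beyond what the backbone name implies.

The insert is roughly 600 bp and was cloned by restriction digestion between a 5′ BamHI site and a 3′ HindIII site, both of which remain intact. According to the depositor's comments, the BamHI site lies 27 bp from the start codon and the HindIII site 115 bp from the stop codon, so the fragment includes short flanking untranslated regions around the coding sequence and can be excised or swapped as a cassette. The mutation is recorded as "S44-[A] WT*". This notation suggests an alanine change or insertion associated with serine 44, made in the "WT*" background, which in the T4 lysozyme literature usually refers to the cysteine-free pseudo-wild-type protein. However, the record does not spell out the exact sequence change or define WT*, so this reading should be checked against the sequence. An alternative name, DH29 TA, is also listed.

The intended use is not stated. A construct of this type would typically serve for recombinant production of the lysozyme variant in E. coli, for example in studies of how defined mutations affect protein structure, stability and folding.
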