Addgene plasmid #18316: T4 Lysozyme S44-[A] WT*
Depositing lab: Brian Matthews. Depositing organization: University of Oregon.
Backbone
  Vector backbone: pHS1403
  Backbone size w/o insert (bp): 5000
  Vector type: Bacterial Expression
Growth in bacteria
  Bacterial resistance: Ampicillin, 100 μg/mL
  Growth temperature: 37°C
  Growth strain: DH5alpha
  Copy number: High Copy
Gene/Insert
  Gene/Insert name: T4 Lysozyme (alt name: DH29 TA)
  Species: Bacteriophage T4
  Insert size (bp): 600
  Mutation: S44-[A] WT*
  GenBank ID: NP_049736
  Entrez Gene: e (a.k.a. T4p123)
  Cloning method: Restriction Enzyme; 5′ cloning site BamHI (not destroyed); 3′ cloning site HindIII (not destroyed)
  Sequencing primers: 5′ na; 3′ GGCGTATCACGAGGCCC
Terms and licenses: Academic/Nonprofit Terms; Industry Terms: Not Available to Industry
Depositor comments: The BamHI site is 27 bp from the ATG and the HindIII site is 115 bp from the stop.
How to cite: T4 Lysozyme S44-[A] WT* was a gift from Brian Matthews (Addgene plasmid # 18316 ; http://n2t.net/addgene:18316 ; RRID:Addgene_18316)
